>Addgene plasmid #143053 | TFORF0605 | addgene full sequence | sequence record 399049 | Addgene NGS Result
TTAATGTAGTCTTATGCAATACTCTTGTAGTCTTGCAACATGGTAACGATGAGTTAGCAACATGCCTTAC
AAGGAGAGAAAAAGCACCGTGCATGCCGATTGGTGGAAGTAAGGTGGTACGATCGTGCCTTATTAGGAAG
GCAACAGACGGGTCTGACATGGATTGGACGAACCACTGAATTGCCGCATTGCAGAGATATTGTATTTAAG
TGCCTAGCTCGATACATAAACGGGTCTCTCTGGTTAGACCAGATCTGAGCCTGGGAGCTCTCTGGCTAAC
TAGGGAACCCACTGCTTAAGCCTCAATAAAGCTTGCCTTGAGTGCTTCAAGTAGTGTGTGCCCGTCTGTT
GTGTGACTCTGGTAACTAGAGATCCCTCAGACCCTTTTAGTCAGTGTGGAAAATCTCTAGCAGTGGCGCC
CGAACAGGGACTTGAAAGCGAAAGGGAAACCAGAGGAGCTCTCTCGACGCAGGACTCGGCTTGCTGAAGC
GCGCACGGCAAGAGGCGAGGGGCGGCGACTGGTGAGTACGCCAAAAATTTTGACTAGCGGAGGCTAGAAG
GAGAGAGATGGGTGCGAGAGCGTCAGTATTAAGCGGGGGAGAATTAGATCGCGATGGGAAAAAATTCGGT
TAAGGCCAGGGGGAAAGAAAAAATATAAATTAAAACATATAGTATGGGCAAGCAGGGAGCTAGAACGATT
CGCAGTTAATCCTGGCCTGTTAGAAACATCAGAAGGCTGTAGACAAATACTGGGACAGCTACAACCATCC
CTTCAGACAGGATCAGAAGAACTTAGATCATTATATAATACAGTAGCAACCCTCTATTGTGTGCATCAAA
GGATAGAGATAAAAGACACCAAGGAAGCTTTAGACAAGATAGAGGAAGAGCAAAACAAAAGTAAGACCAC
CGCACAGCAAGCGGCCGCTGATCTTCAGACCTGGAGGAGGAGATATGAGGGACAATTGGAGAAGTGAATT
ATATAAATATAAAGTAGTAAAAATTGAACCATTAGGAGTAGCACCCACCAAGGCAAAGAGAAGAGTGGTG
CAGAGAGAAAAAAGAGCAGTGGGAATAGGAGCTTTGTTCCTTGGGTTCTTGGGAGCAGCAGGAAGCACTA
TGGGCGCAGCGTCAATGACGCTGACGGTACAGGCCAGACAATTATTGTCTGGTATAGTGCAGCAGCAGAA
CAATTTGCTGAGGGCTATTGAGGCGCAACAGCATCTGTTGCAACTCACAGTCTGGGGCATCAAGCAGCTC
CAGGCAAGAATCCTGGCTGTGGAAAGATACCTAAAGGATCAACAGCTCCTGGGGATTTGGGGTTGCTCTG
GAAAACTCATTTGCACCACTGCTGTGCCTTGGAATGCTAGTTGGAGTAATAAATCTCTGGAACAGATTTG
GAATCACACGACCTGGATGGAGTGGGACAGAGAAATTAACAATTACACAAGCTTAATACACTCCTTAATT
GAAGAATCGCAAAACCAGCAAGAAAAGAATGAACAAGAATTATTGGAATTAGATAAATGGGCAAGTTTGT
GGAATTGGTTTAACATAACAAATTGGCTGTGGTATATAAAATTATTCATAATGATAGTAGGAGGCTTGGT
AGGTTTAAGAATAGTTTTTGCTGTACTTTCTATAGTGAATAGAGTTAGGCAGGGATATTCACCATTATCG
TTTCAGACCCACCTCCCAACCCCGAGGGGACCCATGCATTGCATCTCAATTAGTCAGCAACCAGGTGTGG
AAAGTCCCCAGGCTCCCCAGCAGGCAGAAGTATGCAAAGCATGCGTCTCAATTAGTCAGCAACCATAGTC
CCGCCCCTAACTCCGCCCATCCCGCCCCTAACTCCGCCCAGTTCCGCCCATTCTCCGCCCCATGGCTGAC
TAATTTTTTTTATTTATGCAGAGGCCGAGGCCGCCTCGGCCTCTGAGCTATTCCAGAAGTAGTGAGGAGG
CTTTTTTGGAGGCCTAGGCTTTTGCAAAAAGCTTTCTAGAGGTACCACCGGAGCTTACCATGACCGAGTA
CAAGCCCACGGTGCGCCTCGCCACCCGCGACGACGTCCCCAGGGCCGTACGCACCCTCGCCGCCGCGTTC
GCCGACTACCCCGCCACGCGCCACACCGTCGATCCGGACCGCCACATCGAGCGGGTCACCGAGCTGCAAG
AACTCTTCCTCACGCGCGTCGGGCTCGACATCGGCAAGGTGTGGGTCGCGGACGACGGCGCCGCCGTGGC
GGTCTGGACCACGCCGGAGAGCGTCGAAGCGGGGGCGGTGTTCGCCGAGATCGGCCCGCGCATGGCCGAG
TTGAGCGGTTCCCGGCTGGCCGCGCAGCAACAGATGGAAGGCCTCCTGGCGCCGCACCGGCCCAAGGAGC
CCGCGTGGTTCCTGGCCACCGTCGGCGTCTCGCCCGACCACCAGGGCAAGGGTCTGGGCAGCGCCGTCGT
GCTCCCCGGAGTGGAGGCGGCCGAGCGCGCCGGGGTGCCCGCCTTCCTGGAGACCTCCGCGCCCCGCAAC
CTCCCCTTCTACGAGCGGCTCGGCTTCACCGTCACCGCCGACGTCGAGGTGCCCGAAGGACCGCGCACCT
GGTGCATGACCCGCAAGCCCGGTGCCAGTTAACGAATTCTAGATCTTGAGACAAATGGCAGTATTCATCC
ACAATTTTAAAAGAAAAGGGGGGATTGGGGGGTACAGTGCAGGGGAAAGAATAGTAGACATAATAGCAAC
AGACATACAAACTAAAGAATTACAAAAACAAATTACAAAAATTCAAAATTTTCGGGTTTATTACAGGGAC
AGCAGAGATCCACTTTGGCGCCGGCTCGAGGCCTGCAGGTGCAAAGATGGATAAAGTTTTAAACAGAGAG
GAATCTTTGCAGCTAATGGACCTTCTAGGTCTTGAAAGGAGTGGGAATTGGCTCCGGTGCCCGTCAGTGG
GCAGAGCGCACATCGCCCACAGTCCCCGAGAAGTTGGGGGGAGGGGTCGGCAATTGAACCGGTGCCTAGA
GAAGGTGGCGCGGGGTAAACTGGGAAAGTGATGTCGTGTACTGGCTCCGCCTTTTTCCCGAGGGTGGGGG
AGAACCGTATATAAGTGCAGTAGTCGCCGTGAACGTTCTTTTTCGCAACGGGTTTGCCGCCAGAACACAG
GTAAGTGCCGTGTGTGGTTCCCGCGGGCCTGGCCTCTTTACGGGTTATGGCCCTTGCGTGCCTTGAATTA
CTTCCACCTGGCTGCAGTACGTGATTCTTGATCCCGAGCTTCGGGTTGGAAGTGGGTGGGAGAGTTCGAG
GCCTTGCGCTTAAGGAGCCCCTTCGCCTCGTGCTTGAGTTGAGGCCTGGCCTGGGCGCTGGGGCCGCCGC
GTGCGAATCTGGTGGCACCTTCGCGCCTGTCTCGCTGCTTTCGATAAGTCTCTAGCCATTTAAAATTTTT
GATGACCTGCTGCGACGCTTTTTTTCTGGCAAGATAGTCTTGTAAATGCGGGCCAAGATCTGCACACTGG
TATTTCGGTTTTTGGGGCCGCGGGCGGCGACGGGGCCCGTGCGTCCCAGCGCACATGTTCGGCGAGGCGG
GGCCTGCGAGCGCGGCCACCGAGAATCGGACGGGGGTAGTCTCAAGCTGGCCGGCCTGCTCTGGTGCCTG
GCCTCGCGCCGCCGTGTATCGCCCCGCCCTGGGCGGCAAGGCTGGCCCGGTCGGCACCAGTTGCGTGAGC
GGAAAGATGGCCGCTTCCCGGCCCTGCTGCAGGGAGCTCAAAATGGAGGACGCGGCGCTCGGGAGAGCGG
GCGGGTGAGTCACCCACACAAAGGAAAAGGGCCTTTCCGTCCTCAGCCGTCGCTTCATGTGACTCCACGG
AGTACCGGGCGCCGTCCAGGCACCTCGATTAGTTCTCGAGCTTTTGGAGTACGTCGTCTTTAGGTTGGGG
GGAGGGGTTTTATGCGATGGAGTTTCCCCACACTGAGTGGGTGGAGACTGAAGTTAGGCCAGCTTGGCAC
TTGATGTAATTCTCCTTGGAATTTGCCCTTTTTGAGTTTGGATCTTGGTTCATTCTCAAGCCTCAGACAG
TGGTTCAAAGTTTTTTTCTTCCATTTCAGGTGTCGTGAGGCTAGCACCGCCACCATGGCGACGGCGACCA
TAGCTCTCGGCACAGACTCCATCAAGATGGAGAACGGGCAGAGCACAGCCGCCAAGCTGGGGCTGCCTCC
CCTGACGCCCGAGCAGCAGGAGGCCCTTCAGAAGGCCAAGAAGTACGCCATGGAGCAGAGCATCAAGAGT
GTGCTGGTGAAGCAGACCATCGCGCACCAGCAGCAGCAGCTCACCAACCTGCAGATGGCGGCTCAGCGGC
AGCGGGCGCTGGCCATCATGTGCCGCGTCTACGTGGGCTCTATCTACTATGAGCTGGGGGAGGACACCAT
CCGCCAGGCCTTTGCCCCCTTTGGCCCCATCAAGAGCATCGACATGTCCTGGGACTCCGTCACCATGAAG
CACAAGGGCTTTGCCTTCGTGGAGTATGAGGTCCCCGAAGCTGCACAGCTGGCCTTGGAGCAGATGAACT
CGGTGATGCTGGGGGGCAGGAACATCAAGGTGGGCAGACCCAGCAACATAGGGCAGGCCCAGCCCATCAT
AGACCAGTTGGCTGAGGAGGCACGGGCCTTCAACCGCATCTACGTGGCCTCTGTGCACCAGGACCTCTCA
GACGATGACATCAAGAGCGTGTTTGAGGCCTTTGGCAAGATCAAGTCCTGCACACTGGCCCGGGACCCCA
CAACTGGCAAGCACAAGGGCTACGGCTTCATTGAGTACGAGAAGGCCCAGTCGTCCCAAGATGCTGTGTC
TTCCATGAACCTCTTTGACCTGGGTGGCCAGTACTTGCGGGTGGGCAAGGCTGTCACACCGCCCATGCCC
CTACTCACACCAGCCACGCCTGGAGGCCTCCCACCTGCCGCTGCTGTGGCAGCTGCTGCAGCCACTGCCA
AGATCACAGCTCAGGAAGCAGTGGCCGGAGCAGCGGTGCTGGGTACCCTGGGCACACCTGGACTGGTGTC
CCCAGCACTGACCCTGGCCCAGCCCCTGGGCACTTTGCCCCAGGCTGTCATGGCTGCCCAGGCACCTGGA
GTCATCACAGGTGTGACCCCAGCCCGTCCTCCTATCCCGGTCACCATCCCCTCGGTGGGAGTGGTGAACC
CCATCCTGGCCAGCCCTCCAACGCTGGGTCTCCTGGAGCCCAAGAAGGAGAAGGAAGAAGAGGAGCTGTT
TCCCGAGTCAGAGCGGCCAGAGATGCTGAGCGAGCAGGAGCACATGAGCATCTCGGGCAGTAGCGCCCGA
CACATGGTGATGCAGAAGCTGCTCCGCAAGCAGGAGTCTACAGTGATGGTTCTGCGCAACATGGTGGACC
CCAAGGACATCGATGATGACCTGGAAGGGGAGGTGACAGAGGAGTGTGGCAAGTTCGGGGCCGTGAACCG
CGTCATCATCTACCAAGAGAAACAAGGCGAGGAGGAGGATGCAGAAATCATTGTCAAGATCTTTGTGGAG
TTTTCCATAGCCTCTGAGACTCATAAGGCCATCCAGGCCCTCAATGGCCGCTGGTTTGCTGGCCGCAAGG
TGGTGGCTGAAGTGTACGACCAGGAGCGTTTTGATAACAGTGACCTCTCTGCGTAGTAATGAACTAGTCC
GTAACTTGAAAGTATTTCGATTTCTTGGCTTTATATATCTTGTGGAAAGGACGAACGACTTAGGCGGGTT
ATCCAATGACGCGTTAAGTCGACAATCAACCTCTGGATTACAAAATTTGTGAAAGATTGACTGGTATTCT
TAACTATGTTGCTCCTTTTACGCTATGTGGATACGCTGCTTTAATGCCTTTGTATCATGCTATTGCTTCC
CGTATGGCTTTCATTTTCTCCTCCTTGTATAAATCCTGGTTGCTGTCTCTTTATGAGGAGTTGTGGCCCG
TTGTCAGGCAACGTGGCGTGGTGTGCACTGTGTTTGCTGACGCAACCCCCACTGGTTGGGGCATTGCCAC
CACCTGTCAGCTCCTTTCCGGGACTTTCGCTTTCCCCCTCCCTATTGCCACGGCGGAACTCATCGCCGCC
TGCCTTGCCCGCTGCTGGACAGGGGCTCGGCTGTTGGGCACTGACAATTCCGTGGTGTTGTCGGGGAAAT
CATCGTCCTTTCCTTGGCTGCTCGCCTGTGTTGCCACCTGGATTCTGCGCGGGACGTCCTTCTGCTACGT
CCCTTCGGCCCTCAATCCAGCGGACCTTCCTTCCCGCGGCCTGCTGCCGGCTCTGCGGCCTCTTCCGCGT
CTTCGCCTTCGCCCTCAGACGAGTCGGATCTCCCTTTGGGCCGCCTCCCCGCGTCGACTTTAAGACCAAT
GACTTACAAGGCAGCTGTAGATCTTAGCCACTTTTTAAAAGAAAAGGGGGGACTGGAAGGGCTAATTCAC
TCCCAACGAAGACAAGATCTGCTTTTTGCTTGTACTGGGTCTCTCTGGTTAGACCAGATCTGAGCCTGGG
AGCTCTCTGGCTAACTAGGGAACCCACTGCTTAAGCCTCAATAAAGCTTGCCTTGAGTGCTTCAAGTAGT
GTGTGCCCGTCTGTTGTGTGACTCTGGTAACTAGAGATCCCTCAGACCCTTTTAGTCAGTGTGGAAAATC
TCTAGCAGTACGTATAGTAGTTCATGTCATCTTATTATTCAGTATTTATAACTTGCAAAGAAATGAATAT
CAGAGAGTGAGAGGAACTTGTTTATTGCAGCTTATAATGGTTACAAATAAAGCAATAGCATCACAAATTT
CACAAATAAAGCATTTTTTTCACTGCATTCTAGTTGTGGTTTGTCCAAACTCATCAATGTATCTTATCAT
GTCTGGCTCTAGCTATCCCGCCCCTAACTCCGCCCATCCCGCCCCTAACTCCGCCCAGTTCCGCCCATTC
TCCGCCCCATGGCTGACTAATTTTTTTTATTTATGCAGAGGCCGAGGCCGCCTCGGCCTCTGAGCTATTC
CAGAAGTAGTGAGGAGGCTTTTTTGGAGGCCTAGGGACGTACCCAATTCGCCCTATAGTGAGTCGTATTA
CGCGCGCTCACTGGCCGTCGTTTTACAACGTCGTGACTGGGAAAACCCTGGCGTTACCCAACTTAATCGC
CTTGCAGCACATCCCCCTTTCGCCAGCTGGCGTAATAGCGAAGAGGCCCGCACCGATCGCCCTTCCCAAC
AGTTGCGCAGCCTGAATGGCGAATGGG
[124 nt withheld, positions 7238-7361]
C
[91 nt withheld, positions 7363-7453]
A
[49 nt withheld, positions 7455-7503]
CCTTTGACGTTGGAGTCCACGTTCTTT
[37 nt withheld, positions 7531-7567]
ACCCTATCTCGGTCTATTCTTTTGATTTATAAGGGATTTTGCCGATTTCGGCCTATTGGTTAAAAAATGA
GCTGATTTAACAAAAATTTAACGCGAATTTTAACAAAATATTAACGCTTACAATTTAGGTGGCACTTTTC
GGGGAAATGTGCGCGGAACCCCTATTTGTTTATTTTTCTAAATACATTCAAATATGTATCCGCTCATGAG
ACAATAACCCTGATAAATGCTTCAATAATATTGAAAAAGGAAGAGTATGAGTATTCAACATTTCCGTGTC
GCCCTTATTCCCTTTTTTGCGGCATTTTGCCTTCCTGTTTTTGCTCACCCAGAAACGCTGGTGAAAGTAA
AAGATGCTGAAGATCAGTTGGGTGCACGAGTGGGTTACATCGAACTGGATCTCAACAGCGGTAAGATCCT
TGAGAGTTTTCGCCCCGAAGAACGTTTTCCAATGATGAGCACTTTTAAAGTTCTGCTATGTGGCGCGGTA
TTATCCCGTATTGACGCCGGGCAAGAGCAACTCGGTCGCCGCATACACTATTCTCAGAATGACTTGGTTG
AGTACTCACCAGTCACAGAAAAGCATCTTACGGATGGCATGACAGTAAGAGAATTATGCAGTGCTGCCAT
AACCATGAGTGATAACACTGCGGCCAACTTACTTCTGACAACGATCGGAGGACCGAAGGAGCTAACCGCT
TTTTTGCACAACATGGGGGATCATGTAACTCGCCTTGATCGTTGGGAACCGGAGCTGAATGAAGCCATAC
CAAACGACGAGCGTGACACCACGATGCCTGTAGCAATGGCAACAACGTTGCGCAAACTATTAACTGGCGA
ACTACTTACTCTAGCTTCCCGGCAACAATTAATAGACTGGATGGAGGCGGATAAAGTTGCAGGACCACTT
CTGCGCTCGGCCCTTCCGGCTGGCTGGTTTATTGCTGATAAATCTGGAGCCGGTGAGCGTGGGTCTCGCG
GTATCATTGCAGCACTGGGGCCAGATGGTAAGCCCTCCCGTATCGTAGTTATCTACACGACGGGGAGTCA
GGCAACTATGGATGAACGAAATAGACAGATCGCTGAGATAGGTGCCTCACTGATTAAGCATTGGTAACTG
TCAGACCAAGTTTACTCATATATACTTTAGATTGATTTAAAACTTCATTTTTAATTTAAAAGGATCTAGG
TGAAGATCCTTTTTGATAATCTCATGACCAAAATCCCTTAACGTGAGTTTTCGTTCCACTGAGCGTCAGA
CCCCGTAGAAAAGATCAAAGGATCTTCTTGAGATCCTTTTTTTCTGCGCGTAATCTGCTGCTTGCAAACA
AAAAAACCACCGCTACCAGCGGTGGTTTGTTTGCCGGATCAAGAGCTACCAACTCTTTTTCCGAAGGTAA
CTGGCTTCAGCAGAGCGCAGATACCAAATACTGTTCTTCTAGTGTAGCCGTAGTTAGGCCACCACTTCAA
GAACTCTGTAGCACCGCCTACATACCTCGCTCTGCTAATCCTGTTACCAGTGGCTGCTGCCAGTGGCGAT
AAGTCGTGTCTTACCGGGTTGGACTCAAGACGATAGTTACCGGATAAGGCGCAGCGGTCGGGCTGAACGG
GGGGTTCGTGCACACAGCCCAGCTTGGAGCGAACGACCTACACCGAACTGAGATACCTACAGCGTGAGCT
ATGAGAAAGCGCCACGCTTCCCGAAGGGAGAAAGGCGGACAGGTATCCGGTAAGCGGCAGGGTCGGAACA
GGAGAGCGCACGAGGGAGCTTCCAGGGGGAAACGCCTGGTATCTTTATAGTCCTGTCGGGTTTCGCCACC
TCTGACTTGAGCGTCGATTTTTGTGATGCTCGTCAGGGGGGCGGAGCCTATGGAAAAACGCCAGCAACGC
GGCCTTTTTACGGTTCCTGGCCTTTTGCTGGCCTTTTGCTCACATGTTCTTTCCTGCGTTATCCCCTGAT
TCTGTGGATAACCGTATTACCGCCTTTGAGTGAGCTGATACCGCTCGCCGCAGCCGAACGACCGAGCGCA
GCGAGTCAGTGAGCGAGGAAGCGGAAGAGCGCCCAATACGCAAACCGCCTCTCCCCGCGCGTTGGCCGAT
TCATTAATGCAGCTGGCACGACAGGTTTCCCGACTGGAAAGCGGGCAGTGAGCGCAACGCAATTAATGTG
AGTTAGCTCACTCATTAGGCACCCCAGGCTTTACACTTTATGCTTCCGGCTCGTATGTTGTGTGGAATTG
TGAGCGGATAACAATTTCACACAGGAAACAGCTATGACCATGATTACGCCAAGCGCGCAATTAACCCTCA
CTAAAGGGAACAAAAGCTGGAGCTGCAAGC
Features (pLannotate 1.2.2; 31 found; start..end, strand, type, name):
      5..231     +  promoter       RSV promoter: Rous sarcoma virus enhancer/promoter
    232..412     +  LTR            5' LTR (truncated): truncated 5' long terminal repeat (LTR) from HIV-1
    459..584     +  misc_feature   HIV-1 Ψ: packaging signal of human immunodeficiency virus type 1
    568..931     +  CDS            HIV-1 gag (fragment): gag protein from human immunodeficiency virus 1; gag
   1077..1310    +  misc_feature   RRE: The Rev response element (RRE) of HIV-1 allows for Rev-dependent mRNA export from the nucleus to the cytoplasm.
   1687..1713    +  CDS            Rev (fragment): human immunodeficiency virus 1 (HIV-1) Rev protein; rev; enhances nuclear export of unspliced and incompletely spliced viral mRNAs
   1720..1743    +  promoter       SV40 promoter (fragment): SV40 early promoter
   1744..1815    +  promoter       SV40 promoter (fragment): SV40 enhancer and early promoter
   1839..1974    +  rep_origin     SV40 ori: SV40 origin of replication
   2020..2616    +  CDS            PuroR (fragment): puromycin N-acetyltransferase; pac from Streptomyces; confers resistance to puromycin
   2665..2782    +  misc_feature   cPPT/CTS: central polypurine tract and central termination sequence of HIV-1
   2847..2913    +  CDS            small t antigen (fragment): SV40 (simian virus 40) small t antigen
   2920..4098    +  promoter       EF-1α promoter: strong constitutive promoter for human elongation factor EF-1α
   4115..5653    +  CDS            PUF60 (fragment): PUF60_HUMAN - Also known as FIR, ROBPI, SIAHBP1. Experimental evidence at protein level: Swiss-Prot protein existence level 1. DNA- and RNA-binding protein, involved in several nuclear processes such as pre-mRNA splicing, apoptosis and transcription regulation. In association with FUBP1 regulates MYC transcription at the P2 promoter through the core-TFIIH basal transcription factor. Acts as a transcriptional repressor through the core-TFIIH basal transcription factor. Represses FUBP1-induced transcriptional activation but not basal transcription. Decreases ERCC3 helicase activity. Does not rep
   5669..5722    +  promoter       U6 promoter (fragment): RNA polymerase III promoter for human U6 snRNA
   5764..6352    +  misc_feature   WPRE: woodchuck hepatitis virus posttranscriptional regulatory element
   6403..6422    +  misc_feature   cPPT/CTS (fragment): central polypurine tract and central termination sequence of HIV-1
   6424..6657    +  LTR            3' LTR (ΔU3): self-inactivating 3' long terminal repeat (LTR) from HIV-1
   6735..6856    +  polyA_signal   SV40 poly(A) signal: SV40 polyadenylation signal
   6896..7031    +  rep_origin     SV40 ori: SV40 origin of replication
   7052..7070    -  promoter       T7 promoter: promoter for bacteriophage T7 RNA polymerase
   7078..7233    +  CDS            lacZα (fragment): LacZα fragment of β-galactosidase; lacZ fragment
   7238..7666    +  rep_origin     f1 ori (sequence partly withheld): f1 bacteriophage origin of replication; arrow indicates direction of (+) strand synthesis
   7719..7823    +  promoter       AmpR promoter: bla
   7824..8684    +  CDS            AmpR: β-lactamase; bla; confers resistance to ampicillin, carbenicillin, and related antibiotics
   8855..9443    +  rep_origin     ori: high-copy-number ColE1/pMB1/pBR322/pUC origin of replication
   9626..9718    +  CDS            lacI (fragment): lac repressor; lacI; The lac repressor binds to the lac operator to inhibit transcription in E. coli. This inhibition can be relieved by adding lactose or isopropyl-β-D-thiogalactopyranoside (IPTG).
   9731..9752    +  protein_bind   CAP binding site: CAP binding activates transcription in the presence of cAMP. E. coli catabolite activator protein
   9767..9797    +  promoter       lac promoter: promoter for the E. coli lac operon
   9805..9821    +  protein_bind   lac operator: The lac repressor binds to the lac operator to inhibit transcription in E. coli. This inhibition can be relieved by adding lactose or isopropyl-β-D-thiogalactopyranoside (IPTG). lac repressor encoded by lacI
   9866..9884    +  promoter       T3 promoter: promoter for bacteriophage T3 RNA polymerase
