[The description below was written by a language model from this plasmid's Addgene catalogue record and pLannotate feature annotations shown in this document.]
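Description:
TFORF0605 is a lentiviral mammalian expression plasmid built on the pLX_TRC317 backbone, carrying the human PUF60 open reading frame as one member of a barcoded transcription factor ORF collection. In bacteria it is maintained through a high-copy ColE1/pUC-type origin and selected with ampicillin via the β-lactamase gene. An f1 origin and remnants of a lac/lacZα cloning region flanked by T7 and T3 promoters are also present in the backbone. The depositor warns of possible plasmid recombination, a common issue with repeat-containing lentiviral vectors.

The viral portion has a third-generation layout. An RSV promoter drives a truncated HIV-1 5' LTR, followed by the Ψ packaging signal, a gag fragment, the Rev response element and a cPPT/CTS. The 3' LTR is a self-inactivating ΔU3 version, followed by an SV40 polyadenylation signal. Within the transfer cassette, an SV40 early promoter drives puromycin N-acetyltransferase so that transduced cells can be selected. A separate, strong constitutive EF-1α promoter drives the synthesized PUF60 ORF, corresponding to a specific annotated transcript isoform, with a WPRE downstream to enhance transcript stability and expression.

PUF60 (also called FIR) is a DNA- and RNA-binding protein involved in pre-mRNA splicing, apoptosis and transcriptional repression, including regulation of MYC with FUBP1. According to the record, each ORF in the collection is paired with a unique 24-bp barcode, although the feature table does not annotate it. The barcode allows the overexpressed factor to be identified in pooled overexpression screens, such as those probing directed differentiation.
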