Addgene plasmid #143053: TFORF0605
Purpose: Lentiviral vector for overexpressing transcription factor ORFs with unique 24-bp barcodes. Barcodes facilitate identification of transcription factors in pooled screens.
Depositing lab: Feng Zhang. Depositing organization: Broad Institute. Publication: A transcription factor atlas of directed differentiation. Joung J, Ma S, Tay T, Geiger-Schuller KR, Kirchgatterer PC, Verdine VK, Guo B, Arias-Garcia MA, Allen WE, Singh A, Kuksenko O, Abudayyeh OO, Gootenberg JS, Fu Z, Macrae RK, Buenrostro JD, Regev A, Zhang F. Cell. 2023 Jan 5;186(1):209-229.e26. doi: 10.1016/j.cell.2022.11.026. PubMed 36608654.
Backbone
  Vector backbone: pLX_TRC317
  Backbone manufacturer: Broad Institute Genetic Perturbation Platform
  Backbone size w/o insert (bp): 8264
  Vector type: Mammalian Expression, Lentiviral
  Selectable markers: Puromycin
Growth in bacteria
  Bacterial resistance: Ampicillin, 100 μg/mL
  Growth temperature: 37°C
  Growth strain: NEB Stable
  Copy number: High Copy
Gene/Insert
  Gene/Insert name: PUF60
  Species: H. sapiens (human)
  Insert size (bp): 1643
  Entrez Gene: PUF60 (a.k.a. FIR, RoBPI, SIAHBP1, VRJS)
  Promoter: EF1a
  Cloning method: Unknown
  Sequencing primers: 5′ GGGTGGAGACTGAAGTTAGGCCAG; 3′ CACATAGCGTAAAAGGAGCAACATAG
Terms and licenses: Academic/Nonprofit Terms; Industry Terms: Not Available to Industry
Depositor comments: NM_001271097,ENST00000527197 . The transcription factor ORF portion of this plasmid was synthesized by Genewiz. Please test multiple small colonies in case of plasmid recombination. To make this collection available in a timely manner, a portion of this collection was not fully sequenced by Addgene. If an Addgene verified full plasmid sequence is not available, please contact us prior to placing an order to request the full sequence.
How to cite: TFORF0605 was a gift from Feng Zhang (Addgene plasmid # 143053 ; http://n2t.net/addgene:143053 ; RRID:Addgene_143053)
