>Addgene plasmid #143053 | TFORF0605 | depositor partial sequence | sequence record 281297 | Insert
ACCGCCACCATGGCGACGGCGACCATAGCTCTCGGCACAGACTCCATCAAGATGGAGAACGGGCAGAGCA
CAGCCGCCAAGCTGGGGCTGCCTCCCCTGACGCCCGAGCAGCAGGAGGCCCTTCAGAAGGCCAAGAAGTA
CGCCATGGAGCAGAGCATCAAGAGTGTGCTGGTGAAGCAGACCATCGCGCACCAGCAGCAGCAGCTCACC
AACCTGCAGATGGCGGCTCAGCGGCAGCGGGCGCTGGCCATCATGTGCCGCGTCTACGTGGGCTCTATCT
ACTATGAGCTGGGGGAGGACACCATCCGCCAGGCCTTTGCCCCCTTTGGCCCCATCAAGAGCATCGACAT
GTCCTGGGACTCCGTCACCATGAAGCACAAGGGCTTTGCCTTCGTGGAGTATGAGGTCCCCGAAGCTGCA
CAGCTGGCCTTGGAGCAGATGAACTCGGTGATGCTGGGGGGCAGGAACATCAAGGTGGGCAGACCCAGCA
ACATAGGGCAGGCCCAGCCCATCATAGACCAGTTGGCTGAGGAGGCACGGGCCTTCAACCGCATCTACGT
GGCCTCTGTGCACCAGGACCTCTCAGACGATGACATCAAGAGCGTGTTTGAGGCCTTTGGCAAGATCAAG
TCCTGCACACTGGCCCGGGACCCCACAACTGGCAAGCACAAGGGCTACGGCTTCATTGAGTACGAGAAGG
CCCAGTCGTCCCAAGATGCTGTGTCTTCCATGAACCTCTTTGACCTGGGTGGCCAGTACTTGCGGGTGGG
CAAGGCTGTCACACCGCCCATGCCCCTACTCACACCAGCCACGCCTGGAGGCCTCCCACCTGCCGCTGCT
GTGGCAGCTGCTGCAGCCACTGCCAAGATCACAGCTCAGGAAGCAGTGGCCGGAGCAGCGGTGCTGGGTA
CCCTGGGCACACCTGGACTGGTGTCCCCAGCACTGACCCTGGCCCAGCCCCTGGGCACTTTGCCCCAGGC
TGTCATGGCTGCCCAGGCACCTGGAGTCATCACAGGTGTGACCCCAGCCCGTCCTCCTATCCCGGTCACC
ATCCCCTCGGTGGGAGTGGTGAACCCCATCCTGGCCAGCCCTCCAACGCTGGGTCTCCTGGAGCCCAAGA
AGGAGAAGGAAGAAGAGGAGCTGTTTCCCGAGTCAGAGCGGCCAGAGATGCTGAGCGAGCAGGAGCACAT
GAGCATCTCGGGCAGTAGCGCCCGACACATGGTGATGCAGAAGCTGCTCCGCAAGCAGGAGTCTACAGTG
ATGGTTCTGCGCAACATGGTGGACCCCAAGGACATCGATGATGACCTGGAAGGGGAGGTGACAGAGGAGT
GTGGCAAGTTCGGGGCCGTGAACCGCGTCATCATCTACCAAGAGAAACAAGGCGAGGAGGAGGATGCAGA
AATCATTGTCAAGATCTTTGTGGAGTTTTCCATAGCCTCTGAGACTCATAAGGCCATCCAGGCCCTCAAT
GGCCGCTGGTTTGCTGGCCGCAAGGTGGTGGCTGAAGTGTACGACCAGGAGCGTTTTGATAACAGTGACC
TCTCTGCGTAGTAATGAACTAGTCCGTAACTTGAAAGTATTTCGATTTCTTGGCTTTATATATCTTGTGG
AAAGGACGAACGACTTAGGCGGGTTATCCAATG
