>Addgene plasmid #143053 | TFORF0605 | depositor partial sequence | sequence record 281298 | Barcode
ACGACTTAGGCGGGTTATCCAATG
